Addgene plasmid #50496: FN 127
Depositing lab: Kenneth Yamada. Depositing organization: National Institute of Dental and Craniofacial Research (NIDCR).
Backbone
  Vector backbone: pVC70108
  Vector type: Bacterial Expression
Growth in bacteria
  Bacterial resistance: Ampicillin, 100 μg/mL
  Growth temperature: 37°C
  Growth strain: DH5alpha
  Copy number: Unknown
Gene/Insert
  Gene/Insert name: fibronectin (alt names: FN1; FN type III repeats 9 and 10, PHSRN mutated to SPSDN)
  Species: H. sapiens (human)
  Mutation: repeats 9 and 10; P1407S, H1408P, R1410D; PHSRN to SPSDN, EcoR I site is mutated
  Entrez Gene: FN1 (a.k.a. CIG, ED-B, FINC, FN, FNZ, GFND, GFND2, LETS, MSF, SMDCF)
  Promoter: T7
  Cloning method: Restriction Enzyme; 5′ cloning site NdeI (not destroyed); 3′ cloning site EcoRI (not destroyed)
  Sequencing primers: 5′ T7
Terms and licenses: Academic/Nonprofit Terms; Industry Terms: Not Available to Industry
How to cite: FN 127 was a gift from Kenneth Yamada (Addgene plasmid # 50496 ; http://n2t.net/addgene:50496 ; RRID:Addgene_50496)
