[The description below was written by a language model from this plasmid's Addgene catalogue record.]
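Description:
FN 127 is a bacterial expression plasmid built on the pVC70108 backbone that encodes a fragment of human fibronectin (FN1) under control of a T7 promoter. It is propagated in E. coli with ampicillin selection; the record does not state the origin of replication, and the copy number is listed as unknown. Because transcription depends on a T7 promoter, protein production would require a host that supplies T7 RNA polymerase, whereas an ordinary cloning strain serves only for maintenance. The insert was placed between NdeI and EcoRI sites, both of which remain intact, and the record notes that an EcoRI site has been mutated, presumably one within the insert. No affinity tag or fusion partner is recorded.

The insert covers fibronectin type III repeats 9 and 10, the central cell-binding region of the protein. Repeat 10 carries the well-known RGD integrin-binding motif, while repeat 9 contains the PHSRN "synergy" sequence that enhances binding to integrin α5β1. In this construct the synergy motif has been changed from PHSRN to SPSDN through three substitutions (P1407S, H1408P and R1410D), leaving the rest of the two-repeat fragment as recorded. The record does not state an explicit purpose, but a construct of this design is suited to producing recombinant mutant fragment in bacteria for comparison with the wild-type repeat 9–10 fragment, for example to test how the synergy site contributes to integrin-mediated cell adhesion, spreading or related functions.
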