>Addgene plasmid #50496 | FN 127 | addgene partial sequence | sequence record 85548 | T7 5'-TAATACGACTCACTATAGGG-3'
AATTTTGTTTAACTTTAAGAAGGAGATATACATATGGGTCTTGATTCCCCAACTGGCATTGACTTTTCTG
ATATTACTGCCAACTCTTTTACTGTGCACTGGATTGCTCCTCGAGCCACCATCACTGGCTACAGGATCCG
CCATCATCCCGAGCACTTCAGTGGGAGACCTCGAGAAGATCGGGTGTCTCCTTCAGACAATTCCATCACC
CTCACCAACCTCACTCCAGGCACAGAGTATGTGGTCAGCATCGTTGCTCTTAATGGCAGAGAGGAAAGTC
CCTTATTGATTGGCCAACAATCAACAGTTTCTGATGTTCCG
[273 nt withheld, positions 322-594]
GACAAACCATCCCAGATGTAGAATTCCAGCTTTTGTTCCCTTTAGTGAGGGTTAATTGCGCGTCAATTCG
GCTGCTAACAAAGCCCGAAAGGAAGCTGAGTTGGCTGCTGCCACCGCTGAGCAATAACTAGCATAACCCC
TTGGGGCCTCTAAACGGGTCTTGAGGGGTTTTTTGCTGAAAGGAGGAACTATATCCGGATCGAGATCAAT
TCTGGCGTAATAGCGAAGAGGCCCGCACCGATCGCCCTTCCCAACAGTTGCGCAGCCTGAATGGCGAATG
GGACGCGCCCTGTA
