>Addgene plasmid #50496 | FN 127 | addgene partial sequence | sequence record 85549 | T7term 5'-GCTAGTTATTGCTCAGCGG-3'
TTTCGGGCTTTGTTAGCAGCCGAATTGACGCGCAATTAACCCTCACTAAAGGGAACAAAAGCTGGAATTC
TACATCTGGGATGGTTTGTC
[273 nt withheld, positions 91-363]
CGGAACATCAGAAACTGTTGATTGTTGGCCAATCAATAAGGGACTTTCCTCTCTGCCATTAAGAGCAACG
ATGCTGACCACATACTCTGTGCCTGGAGTGAGGTTGGTGAGGGTGATGGAATTGTCTGAAGGAGACACCC
GATCTTCTCGAGGTCTCCCACTGAAGTGCTCGGGATGATGGCGGATCCTGTAGCCAGTGATGGTGGCTCG
AGGAGCAATCCAGTGCACAGTAAAAGAGTTGGCAGTAATATCAGAAAAGTCAATGCCAGTTGGGGAATCA
AGACCCATATGTATATCTCCTTCTTAAAGTTAAACAAAATTATTTCTAGAGGGAAACCGTTGTGGTCTCC
CTATAGTGAGTCGTATTAATTTCGCGGGATCGAGATCTCGATCCTCTACGCCGGACGCATCGTGGCCGGC
ATCACCGGCGCCACAGGTGCGGTTGCTGGCGCCTATATCGCCGACATCACCGATGGGGAAGATCGGGCTC
GCCACTTCGGGCTCATGAGCGCTTGTTTCGGCGTGGGTATGGTGGCAGGCCCCGTGGCCGGGGGACTGTT
GGGCGCCATC
